Addgene plasmid #67793: PNCA-luciferase
Purpose: Use together with pCMV-intron and VSV-G to package MMLV reporter virus
Depositing lab: Stephen Goff. Depositing organization: Columbia University. Publication: Postentry restriction of Mason-Pfizer monkey virus in mouse cells. Wang GZ, Goff SP. J Virol. 2015 Mar;89(5):2813-9. doi: 10.1128/JVI.03051-14. Epub 2014 Dec 24. PubMed 25540373.
Backbone
  Vector backbone: pNCA
  Backbone size w/o insert (bp): 8000
  Modifications to backbone: GFP cassette in pNCA-GFP was replaced with the firefly luciferase gene via BamHI/XhoI restriction sites.
  Vector type: Mammalian Expression
Growth in bacteria
  Bacterial resistance: Ampicillin, 100 μg/mL
  Growth temperature: 37°C
  Growth strain: DH5alpha
  Copy number: Unknown
Gene/Insert
  Gene/Insert name: MMLV-LTR-firefly luciferase
  Species: Moloney murine leukemia virus
  Cloning method: Restriction Enzyme; 5′ cloning site BamHI (not destroyed); 3′ cloning site XhoI (not destroyed)
  Sequencing primers: 5′ Amp-R (ATAATACCGCGCCACATAGC)
Terms and licenses: Academic/Nonprofit Terms; Industry Terms: Not Available to Industry
How to cite: PNCA-luciferase was a gift from Stephen Goff (Addgene plasmid # 67793 ; http://n2t.net/addgene:67793 ; RRID:Addgene_67793)
