[The description below was written by a language model from this plasmid's Addgene catalogue record.]
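Description:
PNCA-luciferase is a Moloney murine leukemia virus (MMLV) reporter genome plasmid built on the pNCA backbone, which the record lists as about 8 kb without the insert. It is catalogued as a mammalian expression vector and is selected in bacteria with ampicillin. The copy number is recorded as unknown, and the bacterial origin of replication is not stated. No feature table accompanies the entry, so the exact arrangement of viral and plasmid elements cannot be confirmed beyond what the catalogue fields describe.

The construct was derived from pNCA-GFP by replacing the GFP cassette with the firefly luciferase gene between BamHI and XhoI sites, both of which remain intact. The insert is described as MMLV-LTR-firefly luciferase. This indicates that the reporter sits within an MMLV long terminal repeat context, and in such vectors the LTR typically supplies the promoter and the sequences needed for reverse transcription and integration. The record does not explicitly name the promoter, packaging signal or any other regulatory elements.

Its stated purpose is to serve as the transfer genome in a three-plasmid packaging system. It is co-transfected with pCMV-intron, which is presumably the source of the viral structural and enzymatic proteins although the record does not say so, and with a VSV-G envelope plasmid to produce pseudotyped MMLV reporter virus. Luciferase activity in target cells then gives a quantitative measure of successful infection. The associated publication concerns post-entry restriction of a retrovirus in mouse cells, which fits this use of the MMLV reporter virus in infectivity assays.
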