>Addgene plasmid #67793 | PNCA-luciferase | addgene partial sequence | sequence record 120284 | LucNRev 5'-CCTTATGCAGTTGCTCTCC-3'
CCGGGCCTTTCTTTATGTTTTTGGCGTCTTCCATGGATCCATGCATATTCTCAGACAAATACAGAAACAC
AGTCAGACAGAGACAACACAGAACGATGCTGCAGCAGACAAGACGCGCGGCGCGGCTTCGGTCCCAAACC
GAAAGCAAAAATTCAGACGGAGGCGGGAACTGTTTTAGGTTCTCGTCTCCTACCAGAACCACATATCCCT
CCTCTAAGGGGGGTGCACCAAAGAGTCCAAAACGATCGGGATTTTTGGACTCAGGTCGGGCCACAAAAAC
GGCCCCCGAAGTCCCTGGGACGTCTCCCAGGGTTGCGGCCGGGTGTTCCGAACTCGTCAGTTCCACCACG
GGTCCGCCAGATACAGAGCTAGTTAGCTAACTAGTACCGACGCAGGCGCATAAAATCAGTCATAGACACT
AGACAATCGGACAGACACAGATAAGTTGCTGGCCAGCTTACCTCCCGGTGGTGGGTCGGTGGTCCCTGGG
CAGGGGTCTCCCGATCCCGGACGAGCCCCCAAATGAAAGACCCCCGCTGACGGGTAGTCAATCACTCAGA
GGAGACCCTCCCAAGGAACAGCGAGACCACAAGTCGGATGCAACTGCAAGAGGGTTTATTGGATACACGG
GTACCCGGGCGACTCAGTCAATCGGAGGACTGGCGCGCCGAGTGAGGGGTTGTGGGCTCTTTTATTGAGC
TCGGGGAGCAGAAGCGCGCGAACAGAAGCGAGAA
