>Addgene plasmid #67793 | PNCA-luciferase | addgene partial sequence | sequence record 120286 | Amp-R 5'-ATAATACCGCGCCACATAGC-3'
TTCTTCGGGGCGAAAACTCTCAAGGATCTTACCGCTGTTGAGATCCAGTTCGATGTAACCCACTCGTGCA
CCCAACTGATCTTCAGCATCTTTTACTTTCACCAGCGTTTCTGGGTGAGCAAAAACAGGAAGGCAAAATG
CCGCAAAAAAGGGAATAAGGGCGACACGGAAATGTTGAATACTCATACTCTTCCTTTTTCAATATTATTG
AAGCATTTATCAGGGTTATTGTCTCATGAGCGGATACATATTTGAATGTATTTAGAAAAATAAACAAATA
GGGGTTCCGCGCACATTTCCCCGAAAAGTGCCACCTGACGTCTAAGAAACCATTATTATCATGACATTAA
CCTATAAAAATAGGCGTATCACGAGGCCCTTTCGTCTTCAAGAATTCTCATGTTTGACAGCTTATCATCG
ATTAGTCCAATTTGTTAAAGACAGGATATCAGTGGTCCAGGCTCTAGTTTTGACTCAACAATATCACCAG
CTGAAGCCTATAGAGTACGAGCCATAGATAAAATAAAAGATTTTATTTAGTCTCCAGAAAAAGGGGGGAA
TGAAAGACCCCACCTGTAGGTTTGGCAAGCTAGCTTAAGTAACGCCATTTTGCAAGGCATGGAAAAATAC
ATAACTGAGAATAGAGAAGTTCAGATCAAGGTCAGGAACAGATGGAACAGCTGAATATGGGCCAAACAGG
ATATCTGTGGTAAGCAGTTCCT
